>Addgene plasmid #117184 | pAAV-FDIO-IGK-dAPEX2-KDEL | addgene full sequence | sequence record 225159 | Addgene NGS Result
CCTGCAGGCAGCTGCGCGCTCGCTCGCTCACTGAGGCCGCCCGGGCGTCGGGCGACCTTTGGTCGCCCGG
CCTCAGTGAGCGAGCGAGCGCGCAGAGAGGGAGTGGCCAACTCCATCACTAGGGGTTCCTGCGGCCGCAC
GCGTAAGCTTTGCAAAGATGGATAAAGTTTTAAACAGAGAGGAATCTTTGCAGCTAATGGACCTTCTAGG
TCTTGAAAGGAGTGGGAATTGGCTCCGGTGCCCGTCAGTGGGCAGAGCGCACATCGCCCACAGTCCCCGA
GAAGTTGGGGGGAGGGGTCGGCAATTGAACCGGTGCCTAGAGAAGGTGGCGCGGGGTAAACTGGGAAAGT
GATGTCGTGTACTGGCTCCGCCTTTTTCCCGAGGGTGGGGGAGAACCGTATATAAGTGCAGTAGTCGCCG
TGAACGTTCTTTTTCGCAACGGGTTTGCCGCCAGAACACAGGTAAGTGCCGTGTGTGGTTCCCGCGGGCC
TGGCCTCTTTACGGGTTATGGCCCTTGCGTGCCTTGAATTACTTCCACCTGGCTGCAGTACGTGATTCTT
GATCCCGAGCTTCGGGTTGGAAGTGGGTGGGAGAGTTCGAGGCCTTGCGCTTAAGGAGCCCCTTCGCCTC
GTGCTTGAGTTGAGGCCTGGCCTGGGCGCTGGGGCCGCCGCGTGCGAATCTGGTGGCACCTTCGCGCCTG
TCTCGCTGCTTTCGATAAGTCTCTAGCCATTTAAAATTTTTGATGACCTGCTGCGACGCTTTTTTTCTGG
CAAGATAGTCTTGTAAATGCGGGCCAAGATCTGCACACTGGTATTTCGGTTTTTGGGGCCGCGGGCGGCG
ACGGGGCCCGTGCGTCCCAGCGCACATGTTCGGCGAGGCGGGGCCTGCGAGCGCGGCCACCGAGAATCGG
ACGGGGGTAGTCTCAAGCTGGCCGGCCTGCTCTGGTGCCTGGCCTCGCGCCGCCGTGTATCGCCCCGCCC
TGGGCGGCAAGGCTGGCCCGGTCGGCACCAGTTGCGTGAGCGGAAAGATGGCCGCTTCCCGGCCCTGCTG
CAGGGAGCTCAAAATGGAGGACGCGGCGCTCGGGAGAGCGGGCGGGTGAGTCACCCACACAAAGGAAAAG
GGCCTTTCCGTCCTCAGCCGTCGCTTCATGTGACTCCACGGAGTACCGGGCGCCGTCCAGGCACCTCGAT
TAGTTCTCGAGCTTTTGGAGTACGTCGTCTTTAGGTTGGGGGGAGGGGTTTTATGCGATGGAGTTTCCCC
ACACTGAGTGGGTGGAGACTGAAGTTAGGCCAGCTTGGCACTTGATGTAATTCTCCTTGGAATTTGCCCT
TTTTGAGTTTGGATCTTGGTTCATTCTCAAGCCTCAGACAGTGGTTCAAAGTTTTTTTCTTCCATTTCAG
GTGTCGTGAGGTACCGGATCCTCTAGAGTCGACTCCGGAGAAGTTCCTATTCTCTAGAAAGTATAGGAAC
TTCGCAGAATGGTAGCTGGATTGTAGCTGCTATTAGCAATATGAAACCTCTTGGAAGTTCCTATTCTTCA
AATAGTATAGGAACTTCGCCTCAAAGCCGCGTGACGAGCTAGCCCATGGGAATTTTACAGCTCGTCCTTG
GCATCAGCAAACCCAAGCTCGGAAAGCTTTTGGTGAGCCTCAGCGTAATCAGCAAAGAAGGCATCTTCGT
CCGCTGCATATTTATCAACGAGAGGGCGGAATACAGGGTCAGACAAAAGAGCCTTGTCAGAAGGTAGCTG
AAGGAGACCTTCCTTCTCACCACTCAACAACTCCGTGAAGTATGAGTTGTCGAAAATAAGAGGATTAGAG
GTCCAGGGACCCTCAAATCCAGAACGCTCCTTGTGTGCAGCTCCAATAGTGTGACCCCCAGATAGAGCAA
CGATATCTTGGTCAGTAAGCCCCATAGCTTTGCCAAACACATCTCTCAAATGGTCAGAACCCTTAGTGGG
ATCGGGCAAGCGACCCTCTGGTGGTGGCTCAGGCTTGTCCTCTCTTCCAGGGTGGAATGGAACTTCAGGT
CCACCCGTGACCTCAACGGCAACAACGCCAGCCAACTGGTAGAAATCGGCGTAGCTCAAAATAGGGAACT
CCGCCTTGAGTGGCTCCAAAAGCCTAACAGCGATGTCAAGACCGTTGTTAGCGCTGTGAGCCAGTTCGGC
AGGGTGCTTGATGGTTCCGAAGGGTCCACCGGTCTTCGTGCCCTTGTCAAAGGTTCCAGCAGAGTGGAAT
GCCAAACGGAGCATTAGAGGAGCGCATCTCTTCTCAGCGATGAAGCCTCTGAGCTTCTTCTTCGCCTTCT
CAACGGCCTTCTGGTAATCAGCACTCACAGTTGGGTAAGACTTTCCGTCACCAGTGGAACCTGGAACCCA
GAGCAGCAGTACCCATAGCAGGAGTGTGTCTGTCTCCATGGTGGCAATTCGTGAGCGTCGGTTGAACAGC
GAAGTTCCTATACTTTCTAGAGAATAGGAACTTCTTGCCTTAACCCAGAAATTATCACTGTTATTCTTTA
GAATGGTGCAAAGAGAAGTTCCTATACTATTTGAAGAATAGGAACTTCAATCCCGATATCAAGCTTATCG
ATAATCAACCTCTGGATTACAAAATTTGTGAAAGATTGACTGGTATTCTTAACTATGTTGCTCCTTTTAC
GCTATGTGGATACGCTGCTTTAATGCCTTTGTATCATGCTATTGCTTCCCGTATGGCTTTCATTTTCTCC
TCCTTGTATAAATCCTGGTTGCTGTCTCTTTATGAGGAGTTGTGGCCCGTTGTCAGGCAACGTGGCGTGG
TGTGCACTGTGTTTGCTGACGCAACCCCCACTGGTTGGGGCATTGCCACCACCTGTCAGCTCCTTTCCGG
GACTTTCGCTTTCCCCCTCCCTATTGCCACGGCGGAACTCATCGCCGCCTGCCTTGCCCGCTGCTGGACA
GGGGCTCGGCTGTTGGGCACTGACAATTCCGTGGTGTTGTCGGGGAAATCATCGTCCTTTCCTTGGCTGC
TCGCCTATGTTGCCACCTGGATTCTGCGCGGGACGTCCTTCTGCTACGTCCCTTCGGCCCTCAATCCAGC
GGACCTTCCTTCCCGCGGCCTGCTGCCGGCTCTGCGGCCTCTTCCGCGTCTTCGCCTTCGCCCTCAGACG
AGTCGGATCTCCCTTTGGGCCGCCTCCCCGCATCGATACCGAGCGCTGCTCGAGAGATCTACGGGTGGCA
TCCCTGTGACCCCTCCCCAGTGCCTCTCCTGGCCCTGGAAGTTGCCACTCCAGTGCCCACCAGCCTTGTC
CTAATAAAATTAAGTTGCATCATTTTGTCTGACTAGGTGTCCTTCTATAATATTATGGGGTGGAGGGGGG
TGGTATGGAGCAAGGGGCAAGTTGGGAAGACAACCTGTAGGGCCTGCGGGGTCTATTGGGAACCAAGCTG
GAGTGCAGTGGCACAATCTTGGCTCACTGCAATCTCCGCCTCCTGGGTTCAAGCGATTCTCCTGCCTCAG
CCTCCCGAGTTGTTGGGATTCCAGGCATGCATGACCAGGCTCAGCTAATTTTTGTTTTTTTGGTAGAGAC
GGGGTTTCACCATATTGGCCAGGCTGGTCTCCAACTCCTAATCTCAGGTGATCTACCCACCTTGGCCTCC
CAAATTGCTGGGATTACAGGCGTGAACCACTGCTCCCTTCCCTGTCCTTCTGATTTTGTAGGTAACCACG
TGCGGACCGAGCGGCCGCAGGAACCCCTAGTGATGGAGTTGGCCACTCCCTCTCTGCGCGCTCGCTCGCT
CACTGAGGCCGGGCGACCAAAGGTCGCCCGACGCCCGGGCTTTGCCCGGGCGGCCTCAGTGAGCGAGCGA
GCGCGCAGCCCTGCAGGGGCGCCTGATGCGGTATTTTCTCCTTACGCATCTGTGCGGTATTTCACACCGC
ATA
[95 nt withheld, positions 3924-4018]
T
[46 nt withheld, positions 4020-4065]
C
[141 nt withheld, positions 4067-4207]
CCTTTGACGTTGGAGTCCACGTTCTTT
[37 nt withheld, positions 4235-4271]
ACTCTATCTCGGGCTATTCTTTTGATTTATAAGGGATTTTGCCGATTTCGGTCTATTGGTTAAAAAATGA
GCTGATTTAACAAAAATTTAACGCGAATTTTAACAAAATATTAACGTTTACAATTTTATGGTGCACTCTC
AGTACAATCTGCTCTGATGCCGCATAGTTAAGCCAGCCCCGACACCCGCCAACACCCGCTGACGCGCCCT
GACGGGCTTGTCTGCTCCCGGCATCCGCTTACAGACAAGCTGTGACCGTCTCCGGGAGCTGCATGTGTCA
GAGGTTTTCACCGTCATCACCGAAACGCGCGAGACGAAAGGGCCTCGTGATACGCCTATTTTTATAGGTT
AATGTCATGATAATAATGGTTTCTTAGACGTCAGGTGGCACTTTTCGGGGAAATGTGCGCGGAACCCCTA
TTTGTTTATTTTTCTAAATACATTCAAATATGTATCCGCTCATGAGACAATAACCCTGATAAATGCTTCA
ATAATATTGAAAAAGGAAGAGTATGAGTATTCAACATTTCCGTGTCGCCCTTATTCCCTTTTTTGCGGCA
TTTTGCCTTCCTGTTTTTGCTCACCCAGAAACGCTGGTGAAAGTAAAAGATGCTGAAGATCAGTTGGGTG
CACGAGTGGGTTACATCGAACTGGATCTCAACAGCGGTAAGATCCTTGAGAGTTTTCGCCCCGAAGAACG
TTTTCCAATGATGAGCACTTTTAAAGTTCTGCTATGTGGCGCGGTATTATCCCGTATTGACGCCGGGCAA
GAGCAACTCGGTCGCCGCATACACTATTCTCAGAATGACTTGGTTGAGTACTCACCAGTCACAGAAAAGC
ATCTTACGGATGGCATGACAGTAAGAGAATTATGCAGTGCTGCCATAACCATGAGTGATAACACTGCGGC
CAACTTACTTCTGACAACGATCGGAGGACCGAAGGAGCTAACCGCTTTTTTGCACAACATGGGGGATCAT
GTAACTCGCCTTGATCGTTGGGAACCGGAGCTGAATGAAGCCATACCAAACGACGAGCGTGACACCACGA
TGCCTGTAGCAATGGCAACAACGTTGCGCAAACTATTAACTGGCGAACTACTTACTCTAGCTTCCCGGCA
ACAATTAATAGACTGGATGGAGGCGGATAAAGTTGCAGGACCACTTCTGCGCTCGGCCCTTCCGGCTGGC
TGGTTTATTGCTGATAAATCTGGAGCCGGTGAGCGTGGGTCTCGCGGTATCATTGCAGCACTGGGGCCAG
ATGGTAAGCCCTCCCGTATCGTAGTTATCTACACGACGGGGAGTCAGGCAACTATGGATGAACGAAATAG
ACAGATCGCTGAGATAGGTGCCTCACTGATTAAGCATTGGTAACTGTCAGACCAAGTTTACTCATATATA
CTTTAGATTGATTTAAAACTTCATTTTTAATTTAAAAGGATCTAGGTGAAGATCCTTTTTGATAATCTCA
TGACCAAAATCCCTTAACGTGAGTTTTCGTTCCACTGAGCGTCAGACCCCGTAGAAAAGATCAAAGGATC
TTCTTGAGATCCTTTTTTTCTGCGCGTAATCTGCTGCTTGCAAACAAAAAAACCACCGCTACCAGCGGTG
GTTTGTTTGCCGGATCAAGAGCTACCAACTCTTTTTCCGAAGGTAACTGGCTTCAGCAGAGCGCAGATAC
CAAATACTGTTCTTCTAGTGTAGCCGTAGTTAGGCCACCACTTCAAGAACTCTGTAGCACCGCCTACATA
CCTCGCTCTGCTAATCCTGTTACCAGTGGCTGCTGCCAGTGGCGATAAGTCGTGTCTTACCGGGTTGGAC
TCAAGACGATAGTTACCGGATAAGGCGCAGCGGTCGGGCTGAACGGGGGGTTCGTGCACACAGCCCAGCT
TGGAGCGAACGACCTACACCGAACTGAGATACCTACAGCGTGAGCTATGAGAAAGCGCCACGCTTCCCGA
AGGGAGAAAGGCGGACAGGTATCCGGTAAGCGGCAGGGTCGGAACAGGAGAGCGCACGAGGGAGCTTCCA
GGGGGAAACGCCTGGTATCTTTATAGTCCTGTCGGGTTTCGCCACCTCTGACTTGAGCGTCGATTTTTGT
GATGCTCGTCAGGGGGGCGGAGCCTATGGAAAAACGCCAGCAACGCGGCCTTTTTACGGTTCCTGGCCTT
TTGCTGGCCTTTTGCTCACATGT
Features (pLannotate 1.2.2; 22 found; start..end, strand, type, name):
     12..39      +  repeat_region  AAV2 ITR (fragment): inverted terminal repeat of adeno-associated virus serotype 2 inverted
     68..95      +  repeat_region  AAV2 ITR (fragment): inverted terminal repeat of adeno-associated virus serotype 2 inverted
    158..224     +  CDS            small t antigen (fragment): SV40 (simian virus 40) small t antigen
    231..1409    +  promoter       EF-1α promoter: strong constitutive promoter for human elongation factor EF-1α
   1416..1433    +  misc_feature   MCS (fragment): pUC18/19 multiple cloning site
   1440..1473    +  protein_bind   FRT (minimal): supports FLP-mediated excision but not integration (Turan and Bode, 2011) FLP recombinase from the Saccharomyces cerevisiae 2μ plasmid
   1474..1522    -  intron         β-globin intron (fragment): internally truncated intron from human β-globin
   1610..2356    -  CDS            APEX2: soybean ascorbate peroxidase, engineered to serve as a monomeric tag for electron microscopy and live-cell proteomics (Lam et al., 2015) more active than the original APEX due to the A134P mutation
   2357..2419    -  sig_peptide    Igκ leader: leader sequence from mouse immunoglobulin κ light chain
   2451..2484    -  protein_bind   FRT (minimal): supports FLP-mediated excision but not integration (Turan and Bode, 2011) FLP recombinase from the Saccharomyces cerevisiae 2μ plasmid
   2485..2535    -  intron         β-globin intron (fragment): internally truncated intron from human β-globin
   2574..2593    +  misc_feature   MCS (fragment): pBluescript multiple cloning site
   2593..3181    +  misc_feature   WPRE: woodchuck hepatitis virus posttranscriptional regulatory element
   3213..3689    +  polyA_signal   hGH poly(A) signal: human growth hormone polyadenylation signal
   3729..3859    +  repeat_region  AAV2 ITR (fragment): inverted terminal repeat of adeno-associated virus serotype 2 inverted
   3872..3923    -  misc_feature   bom (fragment): basis of mobility region from pBR322
   3942..4397    +  rep_origin     f1 ori (sequence partly withheld): f1 bacteriophage origin of replication; arrow indicates direction of (+) strand synthesis
   4398..4447    -  misc_feature   bom (fragment): basis of mobility region from pBR322
   4549..4584    -  CDS            rop (fragment): Rop protein, which maintains plasmids at low copy number; rop
   4679..4783    +  promoter       AmpR promoter: bla
   4784..5644    +  CDS            AmpR: β-lactamase; bla; confers resistance to ampicillin, carbenicillin, and related antibiotics
   5815..6403    +  rep_origin     ori: high-copy-number ColE1/pMB1/pBR322/pUC origin of replication
