[The description below was written by a language model from this plasmid's Addgene catalogue record and pLannotate feature annotations shown in this document.]
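Description:
pAAV-FDIO-IGK-dAPEX2-KDEL (called pAAV-FDIO-ER-dAPEX2 in the associated publication) is an AAV transfer plasmid for Flp-dependent expression of an endoplasmic reticulum-targeted peroxidase reporter in mammalian cells. It is built on a pAAV backbone and is maintained in bacteria through a high-copy ColE1/pUC-type origin with ampicillin resistance; an f1 origin is also present. AAV2 inverted terminal repeats flank the expression cassette so that it can be packaged into recombinant AAV. The annotation detects the upstream ITR only as short fragments. The sequenced record is 6,464 nt, slightly shorter than the catalogued 6,476 bp.

The cassette is driven by the human EF-1α promoter and ends with a WPRE, which enhances transcript stability and expression, and an hGH polyadenylation signal. Between them, the coding sequence sits in the antisense orientation. It consists of a mouse Igκ leader fused to APEX2, the engineered soybean ascorbate peroxidase, here listed with W41F and A134P substitutions. By name it also carries a C-terminal KDEL ER-retention motif, which is not annotated separately.

The inverted reading frame is bracketed by minimal FRT sites in opposing orientation. The short adjacent sequences annotated as β-globin intron fragments may correspond to a second, variant FRT pair typical of a double-inverted (FDIO) design, though the record does not confirm this. Flp recombinase flips the insert into the sense orientation, restricting expression to Flp-expressing cells. The secretory leader and KDEL together confine the enzyme to the ER lumen. The stated purpose is as a peroxidase reporter for multiplexed electron microscopy labeling, in which reporters in different subcellular compartments allow several genetically defined cell types to be distinguished in the same sample.
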