Addgene plasmid #117184: pAAV-FDIO-IGK-dAPEX2-KDEL
Purpose: Plasmid name in publication: pAAV-FDIO-ER-dAPEX2. Peroxidase reporter for multiplexed electron microscopy labeling
Depositing lab: David Ginty. Depositing organization: Harvard Medical School. Publication: Multiplexed peroxidase-based electron microscopy labeling enables simultaneous visualization of multiple cell types. Zhang Q, Lee WA, Paul DL, Ginty DD. Nat Neurosci. 2019 Mar 18. pii: 10.1038/s41593-019-0358-7. doi: 10.1038/s41593-019-0358-7. PubMed 30886406.
Backbone
  Vector backbone: pAAV
  Backbone size w/o insert (bp): 5651
  Total vector size (bp): 6476
  Vector type: Mammalian Expression, AAV ; Flp/FRT
Growth in bacteria
  Bacterial resistance: Ampicillin, 100 μg/mL
  Growth temperature: 37°C
  Growth strain: NEB Stable
  Copy number: High Copy
Gene/Insert
  Gene/Insert name: IGK-dAPEX2-KDEL (alt name: pAAV-FDIO-ER-dAPEX2)
  Species: G. max (soybean)
  Insert size (bp): 825
  Mutation: W41F and A134P on soybean APX
  Promoter: EF1a
  Cloning method: Gibson Cloning
  Sequencing primers: 5′ tcaagcctcagacagtggttc; 3′ CATAGCGTAAAAGGAGCAACA
Terms and licenses: Academic/Nonprofit Terms; Industry Terms: Not Available to Industry
How to cite: pAAV-FDIO-IGK-dAPEX2-KDEL was a gift from David Ginty (Addgene plasmid # 117184 ; http://n2t.net/addgene:117184 ; RRID:Addgene_117184)
